Addgene plasmid #105318: VAChT-SNAP
Purpose: VAChT tagged with SNAP
Depositing lab: Justin Taraska. Depositing organization: National Heart, Lung, and Blood Institute (NHLBI). Publication: Semisynthetic fluorescent pH sensors for imaging exocytosis and endocytosis. Martineau M, Somasundaram A, Grimm JB, Gruber TD, Choquet D, Taraska JW, Lavis LD, Perrais D. Nat Commun. 2017 Nov 10;8(1):1412. doi: 10.1038/s41467-017-01752-5. PubMed 29123102.
Backbone
  Vector backbone: pcDNA3.1
  Vector type: Mammalian Expression
  Selectable markers: Neomycin (select with G418)
Growth in bacteria
  Bacterial resistance: Ampicillin, 100 μg/mL
  Growth temperature: 37°C
  Growth strain: DH5alpha
  Copy number: High Copy
Gene/Insert
  Gene/Insert name: VAChT (alt name: Vesicular acetylcholine transporter)
  Species: R. norvegicus (rat)
  Entrez Gene: Slc18a3 (a.k.a. VACht, rVAT)
  Tag / fusion protein: SNAP tag
Terms and licenses: Academic/Nonprofit Terms; Industry Terms: Not Available to Industry
How to cite: VAChT-SNAP was a gift from Justin Taraska (Addgene plasmid # 105318 ; http://n2t.net/addgene:105318 ; RRID:Addgene_105318)
