[The description below was written by a language model from this plasmid's Addgene catalogue record and pLannotate feature annotations shown in this document.]
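Description:
VAChT-SNAP is a mammalian expression plasmid built on the pcDNA3.1 backbone that encodes the rat vesicular acetylcholine transporter (VAChT, gene Slc18a3) fused to a SNAP-tag. It is propagated in E. coli at high copy from a ColE1/pUC-type origin under ampicillin selection (AmpR, β-lactamase, with its own promoter). It also carries an f1 phage origin for single-stranded DNA production. For mammalian cells, an SV40 early promoter drives a neomycin phosphotransferase gene followed by an SV40 polyadenylation signal, which allows G418 selection of stable transfectants.

The expression cassette uses the human cytomegalovirus immediate-early enhancer and promoter, followed by a T7 promoter, and ends at the bovine growth hormone polyadenylation signal. In the feature table, the SNAP-tag coding sequence lies between two transporter-like segments rather than at either end. A short upstream fragment is matched by homology to bovine VMAT2, and a longer downstream fragment to C. elegans unc-17. These are most likely similarity hits of the annotation tool to the rat VAChT sequence named in the catalogue, not evidence of other genes. The layout suggests the tag is inserted internally in the transporter, though the record does not state the insertion site or its topology.

SNAP-tag is an engineered O6-alkylguanine-DNA alkyltransferase that reacts covalently with benzylguanine-derivatised ligands, so the tagged transporter can be labelled with synthetic dyes. The associated publication concerns semisynthetic fluorescent pH sensors for imaging exocytosis and endocytosis, which fits use of this construct to label a vesicular membrane protein and follow vesicle fusion and recycling in live cells.
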