Features (pLannotate 1.2.2; 22 found; start..end, strand, type, name):
     28..80      -  misc_feature   bom (fragment): basis of mobility region from pBR322
    235..614     +  enhancer       CMV enhancer: human cytomegalovirus immediate early enhancer
    615..818     +  promoter       CMV promoter: human cytomegalovirus (CMV) immediate early promoter
    814..847     +  LTR            5' LTR (truncated) (fragment): truncated 5' long terminal repeat (LTR) from HIV-1
    863..881     +  promoter       T7 promoter: promoter for bacteriophage T7 RNA polymerase
   1018..1152    +  CDS            SLC18A2 (fragment): VMAT2_BOVIN - Also known as VMAT2. Experimental evidence at protein level: Swiss-Prot protein existence level 1. Involved in the ATP-dependent vesicular transport of biogenic amine neurotransmitters. Pumps cytosolic monoamines including dopamine, norepinephrine, serotonin, and histamine into synaptic vesicles. Requisite for vesicular amine storage prior to secretion via exocytosis. From Bos taurus (Bovine).
   1198..1743    +  CDS            SNAP-tag®: human O6-alkylguanine-DNA-alkyltransferase variant that forms covalent bonds with benzylguanine derivatives optimized for mammalian expression
   1891..2949    +  CDS            unc-17 (fragment): UNC17_CAEEL - Experimental evidence at protein level: Swiss-Prot protein existence level 1. Involved in acetylcholine transport into synaptic vesicles. From Caenorhabditis elegans.
   3164..3388    +  polyA_signal   bGH poly(A) signal: bovine growth hormone polyadenylation signal
   3392..3413    +  promoter       SV40 promoter (fragment): SV40 enhancer and early promoter
   3434..3862    +  rep_origin     f1 ori (sequence partly withheld): f1 bacteriophage origin of replication; arrow indicates direction of (+) strand synthesis
   3876..4205    +  promoter       SV40 promoter: SV40 enhancer and early promoter
   4272..5063    +  CDS            neo: KKA2_KLEPN - Also known as kan, nptII. Experimental evidence at protein level: Swiss-Prot protein existence level 1. Resistance to kanamycin, neomycin, paromomycin, ribostamycin, butirosin and gentamicin B. From Klebsiella pneumoniae.
   5087..5245    +  CDS            ble (fragment): BLE_KLEPN - Experimental evidence at protein level: Swiss-Prot protein existence level 1. Binding protein with a strong affinity to the bleomycin family of antibiotics. Binds to CL990; an antimitotic-antibiotic compound. From Klebsiella pneumoniae.
   5240..5361    +  polyA_signal   SV40 poly(A) signal: SV40 polyadenylation signal
   5434..5450    -  protein_bind   lac operator: The lac repressor binds to the lac operator to inhibit transcription in E. coli. This inhibition can be relieved by adding lactose or isopropyl-β-D-thiogalactopyranoside (IPTG). lac repressor encoded by lacI
   5458..5488    -  promoter       lac promoter: promoter for the E. coli lac operon
   5503..5524    -  protein_bind   CAP binding site: CAP binding activates transcription in the presence of cAMP. E. coli catabolite activator protein
   5537..5629    -  CDS            lacI (fragment): lac repressor; lacI; The lac repressor binds to the lac operator to inhibit transcription in E. coli. This inhibition can be relieved by adding lactose or isopropyl-β-D-thiogalactopyranoside (IPTG).
   5812..6400    -  rep_origin     ori: high-copy-number ColE1/pMB1/pBR322/pUC origin of replication
   6571..7431    -  CDS            AmpR: β-lactamase; bla; confers resistance to ampicillin, carbenicillin, and related antibiotics
   7432..7536    -  promoter       AmpR promoter: bla
>Addgene plasmid #105318 | VAChT-SNAP | addgene full sequence | sequence record 274426 | Addgene NGS Result
GACGGATCGGGAGATCTCCCGATCCCCTATGGTGCACTCTCAGTACAATCTGCTCTGATGCCGCATAGTT
AAGCCAGTATCTGCTCCCTGCTTGTGTGTTGGAGGTCGCTGAGTAGTGCGCGAGCAAAATTTAAGCTACA
ACAAGGCAAGGCTTGACCGACAATTGCATGAAGAATCTGCTTAGGGTTAGGCGTTTTGCGCTGCTTCGCG
ATGTACGGGCCAGATATACGCGTTGACATTGATTATTGACTAGTTATTAATAGTAATCAATTACGGGGTC
ATTAGTTCATAGCCCATATATGGAGTTCCGCGTTACATAACTTACGGTAAATGGCCCGCCTGGCTGACCG
CCCAACGACCCCCGCCCATTGACGTCAATAATGACGTATGTTCCCATAGTAACGCCAATAGGGACTTTCC
ATTGACGTCAATGGGTGGAGTATTTACGGTAAACTGCCCACTTGGCAGTACATCAAGTGTATCATATGCC
AAGTACGCCCCCTATTGACGTCAATGACGGTAAATGGCCCGCCTGGCATTATGCCCAGTACATGACCTTA
TGGGACTTTCCTACTTGGCAGTACATCTACGTATTAGTCATCGCTATTACCATGGTGATGCGGTTTTGGC
AGTACATCAATGGGCGTGGATAGCGGTTTGACTCACGGGGATTTCCAAGTCTCCACCCCATTGACGTCAA
TGGGAGTTTGTTTTGGCACCAAAATCAACGGGACTTTCCAAAATGTCGTAACAACTCCGCCCCATTGACG
CAAATGGGCGGTAGGCGTGTACGGTGGGAGGTCTATATAAGCAGAGCTCTCTGGCTAACTAGAGAACCCA
CTGCTTACTGGCTTATCGAAATTAATACGACTCACTATAGGGAGACCCAAGCTGGCTAGCGTTTAAACTT
AAGCTTGGTACCGAGCTCGGATCCACTAGTCCAGTGTGGTGGAATTCACGCGTGCCACCATGGAACCCAC
CGCGCCAACCGGTCAGGCCCGGGCGGCGGCCACCAAACTGTCGGAAGCGGTGGGAGCCGCGCTACAAGAG
CCCCAGAGGCAGCGGCGCCTGGTGCTGGTCATCGTGTGCGTTGCACTGTTACTGGACAACATGTTGTACA
TGGTCATCGTGCCCATTGTTCCCGACTATATCGCCCACATGCGCGGGGGCAGCGAGGGCCCGACCCTGGT
CACGCGTATGGACAAAGACTGCGAAATGAAGCGCACCACCCTGGATAGCCCTCTGGGCAAGCTGGAACTG
TCTGGGTGCGAACAGGGCCTGCACGAGATCAAGCTGCTGGGCAAAGGAACATCTGCCGCCGACGCCGTGG
AAGTGCCTGCCCCAGCCGCCGTGCTGGGCGGACCAGAGCCACTGATGCAGGCCACCGCCTGGCTCAACGC
CTACTTTCACCAGCCTGAGGCCATCGAGGAGTTCCCTGTGCCAGCCCTGCACCACCCAGTGTTCCAGCAG
GAGAGCTTTACCCGCCAGGTGCTGTGGAAACTGCTGAAAGTGGTGAAGTTCGGAGAGGTCATCAGCTACC
AGCAGCTGGCCGCCCTGGCCGGCAATCCCGCCGCCACCGCCGCCGTGAAAACCGCCCTGAGCGGAAATCC
CGTGCCCATTCTGATCCCCTGCCACCGGGTGGTGTCTAGCTCTGGCGCCGTGGGGGGCTACGAGGGCGGG
CTCGCCGTGAAAGAGTGGCTGCTGGCCCACGAGGGCCACAGACTGGGCAAGCCTGGGCTGGGTCCGACCC
TGGTCTCTGAGGTGTGGGAACCCACTCTGCCGCCGCCCACTCTGGCTAATGCCAGTGCCTACTTGGCCAA
CACGTCGGCGTCCCCGACGGCTGCCGGGTCGGCTCGGTCAATCCTGCGACCTCGCTACCCCACAGAAAGC
GAAGATGTGAAGATAGGTGTGCTGTTTGCCTCCAAGGCTATCCTGCAGCTTCTGGTGAACCCCTTAAGCG
GGCCTTTCATTGATCGCATGAGCTACGACGTGCCGCTGCTTATAGGCCTGGGCGTCATGTTCGCCTCCAC
AGTCATGTTTGCCTTTGCAGAAGACTATGCCACGCTCTTCGCTGCGCGCAGTCTACAAGGCCTGGGCTCG
GCCTTCGCGGACACGTCTGGCATTGCCATGATCGCCGACAAGTATCCCGAGGAGCCTGAGCGCAGTCGTG
CCCTGGGCGTGGCGCTAGCCTTTATTAGCTTTGGAAGCCTAGTGGCGCCACCGTTTGGGGGCATCCTCTA
CGAGTTCGCGGGCAAGCGTGTACCCTTTCTAGTGCTCGCCGCTGTGTCCCTTTTCGACGCGCTCCTGCTC
CTGGCGGTGGCTAAGCCCTTCTCGGCTGCGGCTCGGGCGCGAGCCAACCTGCCGGTGGGCACACCTATCC
ATCGCCTCATGCTAGACCCTTACATCGCTGTGGTAGCCGGCGCGCTCACCACTTGTAACATTCCCCTTGC
GTTCCTCGAGCCCACCATAGCCACGTGGATGAAGCACACAATGGCCGCATCCGAGTGGGAGATGGGCATG
GTTTGGCTGCCGGCTTTCGTGCCACACGTGTTAGGCGTCTACCTCACCGTGCGCCTGGCGGCGCGTTATC
CACACCTGCAGTGGCTGTACGGCGCTCTCGGGCTAGCGGTAATTGGAGTGAGCTCTTGCGTCGTACCTGC
CTGTCGCTCATTCGCGCCGTTAGTGGTCTCGCTCTGCGGACTCTGCTTCGGCATCGCGTTAGTGGACACA
GCGCTCCTACCCACGCTCGCCTTTCTGGTGGACGTGCGCCACGTATCCGTCTATGGCAGTGTCTATGCCA
TAGCTGACATCTCCTATTCTGTGGCCTACGCGCTCGGGCCCATAGTGGCAGGCCACATCGTTCACTCTCT
TGGCTTTGAGCAGCTCAGCCTGGGCATGGGCCTGGCCAACCTGCTCTACGCACCAGTCCTTCTTCTTTTG
CGCAATGTAGGCCTCCTTACACGCTCGCGTTCGGAGCGCGATGTGTTGCTTGATGAACCGCCGCAGGGTC
TGTACGACGCGGTGCGCCTGCGTGAGGTGCAGGGCAAGGATGGCGGCGAACCTTGTAGCCCACCTGGCCC
TTTTGACGGGTGCGAGGACGACTACAACTATTACTCCCGCAGCTAGTCTAGAGGGCCCGTTTAAACCCGC
TGATCAGCCTCGACTGTGCCTTCTAGTTGCCAGCCATCTGTTGTTTGCCCCTCCCCCGTGCCTTCCTTGA
CCCTGGAAGGTGCCACTCCCACTGTCCTTTCCTAATAAAATGAGGAAATTGCATCGCATTGTCTGAGTAG
GTGTCATTCTATTCTGGGGGGTGGGGTGGGGCAGGACAGCAAGGGGGAGGATTGGGAAGACAATAGCAGG
CATGCTGGGGATGCGGTGGGCTCTATGGCTTCTGAGGCGGAAAGAACCAGCTGGGGCTCTAGGGGGTATC
CCC
[124 nt withheld, positions 3434-3557]
C
[91 nt withheld, positions 3559-3649]
A
[49 nt withheld, positions 3651-3699]
CCTTTGACGTTGGAGTCCACGTTCTTT
[37 nt withheld, positions 3727-3763]
ACCCTATCTCGGTCTATTCTTTTGATTTATAAGGGATTTTGCCGATTTCGGCCTATTGGTTAAAAAATGA
GCTGATTTAACAAAAATTTAACGCGAATTAATTCTGTGGAATGTGTGTCAGTTAGGGTGTGGAAAGTCCC
CAGGCTCCCCAGCAGGCAGAAGTATGCAAAGCATGCATCTCAATTAGTCAGCAACCAGGTGTGGAAAGTC
CCCAGGCTCCCCAGCAGGCAGAAGTATGCAAAGCATGCATCTCAATTAGTCAGCAACCATAGTCCCGCCC
CTAACTCCGCCCATCCCGCCCCTAACTCCGCCCAGTTCCGCCCATTCTCCGCCCCATGGCTGACTAATTT
TTTTTATTTATGCAGAGGCCGAGGCCGCCTCTGCCTCTGAGCTATTCCAGAAGTAGTGAGGAGGCTTTTT
TGGAGGCCTAGGCTTTTGCAAAAAGCTCCCGGGAGCTTGTATATCCATTTTCGGATCTGATCAAGAGACA
GGATGAGGATCGTTTCGCATGATTGAACAAGATGGATTGCACGCAGGTTCTCCGGCCGCTTGGGTGGAGA
GGCTATTCGGCTATGACTGGGCACAACAGACAATCGGCTGCTCTGATGCCGCCGTGTTCCGGCTGTCAGC
GCAGGGGCGCCCGGTTCTTTTTGTCAAGACCGACCTGTCCGGTGCCCTGAATGAACTGCAGGACGAGGCA
GCGCGGCTATCGTGGCTGGCCACGACGGGCGTTCCTTGCGCAGCTGTGCTCGACGTTGTCACTGAAGCGG
GAAGGGACTGGCTGCTATTGGGCGAAGTGCCGGGGCAGGATCTCCTGTCATCTCACCTTGCTCCTGCCGA
GAAAGTATCCATCATGGCTGATGCAATGCGGCGGCTGCATACGCTTGATCCGGCTACCTGCCCATTCGAC
CACCAAGCGAAACATCGCATCGAGCGAGCACGTACTCGGATGGAAGCCGGTCTTGTCGATCAGGATGATC
TGGACGAAGAGCATCAGGGGCTCGCGCCAGCCGAACTGTTCGCCAGGCTCAAGGCGCGCATGCCCGACGG
CGAGGATCTCGTCGTGACCCATGGCGATGCCTGCTTGCCGAATATCATGGTGGAAAATGGCCGCTTTTCT
GGATTCATCGACTGTGGCCGGCTGGGTGTGGCGGACCGCTATCAGGACATAGCGTTGGCTACCCGTGATA
TTGCTGAAGAGCTTGGCGGCGAATGGGCTGACCGCTTCCTCGTGCTTTACGGTATCGCCGCTCCCGATTC
GCAGCGCATCGCCTTCTATCGCCTTCTTGACGAGTTCTTCTGAGCGGGACTCTGGGGTTCGAAATGACCG
ACCAAGCGACGCCCAACCTGCCATCACGAGATTTCGATTCCACCGCCGCCTTCTATGAAAGGTTGGGCTT
CGGAATCGTTTTCCGGGACGCCGGCTGGATGATCCTCCAGCGCGGGGATCTCATGCTGGAGTTCTTCGCC
CACCCCAACTTGTTTATTGCAGCTTATAATGGTTACAAATAAAGCAATAGCATCACAAATTTCACAAATA
AAGCATTTTTTTCACTGCATTCTAGTTGTGGTTTGTCCAAACTCATCAATGTATCTTATCATGTCTGTAT
ACCGTCGACCTCTAGCTAGAGCTTGGCGTAATCATGGTCATAGCTGTTTCCTGTGTGAAATTGTTATCCG
CTCACAATTCCACACAACATACGAGCCGGAAGCATAAAGTGTAAAGCCTGGGGTGCCTAATGAGTGAGCT
AACTCACATTAATTGCGTTGCGCTCACTGCCCGCTTTCCAGTCGGGAAACCTGTCGTGCCAGCTGCATTA
ATGAATCGGCCAACGCGCGGGGAGAGGCGGTTTGCGTATTGGGCGCTCTTCCGCTTCCTCGCTCACTGAC
TCGCTGCGCTCGGTCGTTCGGCTGCGGCGAGCGGTATCAGCTCACTCAAAGGCGGTAATACGGTTATCCA
CAGAATCAGGGGATAACGCAGGAAAGAACATGTGAGCAAAAGGCCAGCAAAAGGCCAGGAACCGTAAAAA
GGCCGCGTTGCTGGCGTTTTTCCATAGGCTCCGCCCCCCTGACGAGCATCACAAAAATCGACGCTCAAGT
CAGAGGTGGCGAAACCCGACAGGACTATAAAGATACCAGGCGTTTCCCCCTGGAAGCTCCCTCGTGCGCT
CTCCTGTTCCGACCCTGCCGCTTACCGGATACCTGTCCGCCTTTCTCCCTTCGGGAAGCGTGGCGCTTTC
TCATAGCTCACGCTGTAGGTATCTCAGTTCGGTGTAGGTCGTTCGCTCCAAGCTGGGCTGTGTGCACGAA
CCCCCCGTTCAGCCCGACCGCTGCGCCTTATCCGGTAACTATCGTCTTGAGTCCAACCCGGTAAGACACG
ACTTATCGCCACTGGCAGCAGCCACTGGTAACAGGATTAGCAGAGCGAGGTATGTAGGCGGTGCTACAGA
GTTCTTGAAGTGGTGGCCTAACTACGGCTACACTAGAAGAACAGTATTTGGTATCTGCGCTCTGCTGAAG
CCAGTTACCTTCGGAAAAAGAGTTGGTAGCTCTTGATCCGGCAAACAAACCACCGCTGGTAGCGGTGGTT
TTTTTGTTTGCAAGCAGCAGATTACGCGCAGAAAAAAAGGATCTCAAGAAGATCCTTTGATCTTTTCTAC
GGGGTCTGACGCTCAGTGGAACGAAAACTCACGTTAAGGGATTTTGGTCATGAGATTATCAAAAAGGATC
TTCACCTAGATCCTTTTAAATTAAAAATGAAGTTTTAAATCAATCTAAAGTATATATGAGTAAACTTGGT
CTGACAGTTACCAATGCTTAATCAGTGAGGCACCTATCTCAGCGATCTGTCTATTTCGTTCATCCATAGT
TGCCTGACTCCCCGTCGTGTAGATAACTACGATACGGGAGGGCTTACCATCTGGCCCCAGTGCTGCAATG
ATACCGCGAGACCCACGCTCACCGGCTCCAGATTTATCAGCAATAAACCAGCCAGCCGGAAGGGCCGAGC
GCAGAAGTGGTCCTGCAACTTTATCCGCCTCCATCCAGTCTATTAATTGTTGCCGGGAAGCTAGAGTAAG
TAGTTCGCCAGTTAATAGTTTGCGCAACGTTGTTGCCATTGCTACAGGCATCGTGGTGTCACGCTCGTCG
TTTGGTATGGCTTCATTCAGCTCCGGTTCCCAACGATCAAGGCGAGTTACATGATCCCCCATGTTGTGCA
AAAAAGCGGTTAGCTCCTTCGGTCCTCCGATCGTTGTCAGAAGTAAGTTGGCCGCAGTGTTATCACTCAT
GGTTATGGCAGCACTGCATAATTCTCTTACTGTCATGCCATCCGTAAGATGCTTTTCTGTGACTGGTGAG
TACTCAACCAAGTCATTCTGAGAATAGTGTATGCGGCGACCGAGTTGCTCTTGCCCGGCGTCAATACGGG
ATAATACCGCGCCACATAGCAGAACTTTAAAAGTGCTCATCATTGGAAAACGTTCTTCGGGGCGAAAACT
CTCAAGGATCTTACCGCTGTTGAGATCCAGTTCGATGTAACCCACTCGTGCACCCAACTGATCTTCAGCA
TCTTTTACTTTCACCAGCGTTTCTGGGTGAGCAAAAACAGGAAGGCAAAATGCCGCAAAAAAGGGAATAA
GGGCGACACGGAAATGTTGAATACTCATACTCTTCCTTTTTCAATATTATTGAAGCATTTATCAGGGTTA
TTGTCTCATGAGCGGATACATATTTGAATGTATTTAGAAAAATAAACAAATAGGGGTTCCGCGCACATTT
CCCCGAAAAGTGCCACCTGACGTC
